>Addgene plasmid #202901 | Salsa-BC60-P1E12 | addgene full sequence | sequence record 413443 | Addgene NGS Result
AGCGCCCAATACGCAAACCGCCTCTCCCCGCGCGTTGGCCGATTCATTAATGCAGTCGAGGGATCTCCAT
AAGAGAAGAGGGACAGCTATGACTGGGAGTAGTCAGGAGAGGAGGAAAAATCTGGCTAGTAAAACATGTA
AGGAAAATTTTAGGGATGTTAAAGAAAAAAATAACACAAAACAAAATATAAAAAAAATCTAACCTCAAGT
CAAGGCTTTTCTATGGAATAAGGAATGGACAGCAGGGGGCTGTTTCATATACTGATGACCTCTTTATAGC
CAACCTTTGTTCATGGCAGCCAGCATATGGGCATATGTTGCCAAACTCTAAACCAAATACTCATTCTGAT
GTTTTAAATGATTTGCCCTCCCATATGTCCTTCCGAGTGAGAGACACAAAAAATTCCAACACACTATTGC
AATGAAAATAAATTTCCTTTATTAGCCAGAAGTCAGATGCTCAAGGGGCTTCATGATGTCCCCATAATTT
TTGGCAGAGGGAAAAAGATCGATCTCAGTGGTATTTGTGAGCCAGGGCATTGGCCACACCAGCCACCACC
TTCTGATAGGCAGCCTGCACCTGAGGAGTGAATTCTTTGCCAAAATGATGAGACAGCACAACAACCAGCA
CGTTGCCCAGGAGCTGTAGGAAAGAGAAGAAGGCATGAACATGGTTAGCAGAGGGGCCCGGTTTGGACTC
AGAGTATTTTATCCTCATCTCAAACAGTGTATATCATTGTAACCATAAAGAGAAAGGCAGGATGATGACC
AGGGTGTAGTTGTTTCTACCAATAAGAATATTTCCACGCCAGCCAGAATTTATATGCAGAAATATTCTAC
CTTATCATTTAATTATAACAATTGTTCTCTAAAACTGTGCTGAAGTACAATATAATATACCCTGATTGCC
TTGAAAAAAAAGTGATTAGAGAAAGTACTTACAATCTGACAAATAAACAAAAGTGAATTTAAAAATTCGT
TACAAATGCAAGCTAAAGTTTAACGAAAAAGTTACAGAAAATGAAAAGAAAATAAGAGGAGACAATGGTT
GTCAACAGAGTAGAAAGTGAAAGAAACAAAATTATCATGAGGGTCCATGGTGATACAAGGGACATCTTCC
CATTCTAAACAACACCCTGAAAACTTTGCCCCCTCCATATAACATGAATTTTACAATAGCGAAAAAGAAA
GAACAATCAAGGGTCCCCAAACTCACCCTGAAGTTCTCAGCTCTAGAGATATCGTCGAGGCCGCGCTAGC
GTTTAAACTGTCGACCTTAATTAAGAGATCTGCTCGAGGCGCGTCAGCTGACTAGAGGATCCCCGGGTAC
CGAGCTCGAATTCGGGGCCGCGGAGGCTGGATCGGTCCCGGTGTCTTCTATGGAGGTCAAAACAGCGTGG
ATGGCGTCTCCAGGCGATCTGACGGTTCACTAAACGAGCTCTGCTTATATAGGCCTCCCACCGTACACGC
CTACCTCGACCCGGGTACCGAGCTCGACTTTCACTTTTCTCTATCACTGATAGGGAGTGGTAAACTCGAC
TTTCACTTTTCTCTATCACTGATAGGGAGTGGTAAACTCGACTTTCACTTTTCTCTATCACTGATAGGGA
GTGGTAAACTCGACTTTCACTTTTCTCTATCACTGATAGGGAGTGGTAAACTCGACTTTCACTTTTCTCT
ATCACTGATAGGGAGTGGTAAACTCGACCTATATAAGCAGAGCTCGTTTAGTGAACCGTCAGATCGCCTG
GAGACGCCATCCACGCTGTTTTGACCTCCATAGAAGACACCGGGACCGATCCAGCCTCCGCGGCCCCGAA
TTCCTGCAGCGGCCGCTCTAGAACTAGTGGATCCCCGCGGATGGTGAGCAAGGGCGAGGAGCTGTTCACC
GGGGTGGTGCCCATCCTGGTCGAGCTGGACGGCGACGTAAACGGCCACAAGTTCAGCGTGTCCGGCGAGG
GCGAGGGCGATGCCACCTACGGCAAGCTGACCCTGAAGTTCATCTGCACCACCGGCAAGCTGCCCGTGCC
CTGGCCCACCCTCGTGACCACCCTGACCTACGGCGTGCAGTGCTTCAGCCGCTACCCCGACCACATGAAG
CAGCACGACTTCTTCAAGTCCGCCATGCCCGAAGGCTACGTCCAGGAGCGCACCATCTTCTTCAAGGACG
ACGGCAACTACAAGACCCGCGCCGAGGTGAAGTTCGAGGGCGACACCCTGGTGAACCGCATCGAGCTGAA
GGGCATCGACTTCAAGGAGGACGGCAACATCCTGGGGCACAAGCTGGAGTACAACTACAACAGCCACAAC
GTCTATATCATGGCCGACAAGCAGAAGAACGGCATCAAGGTGAACTTCAAGATCCGCCACAACATCGAGG
ACGGCAGCGTGCAGCTCGCCGACCACTACCAGCAGAACACCCCCATCGGCGACGGCCCCGTGCTGCTGCC
CGACAACCACTACCTGAGCACCCAGTCCGCCCTGAGCAAAGACCCCAACGAGAAGCGCGATCACATGGTC
CTGCTGGAGTTCGTGACCGCCGCCGGGATCACTCTCGGCATGGACGAGCTGTACAAGTAACAAATTAACC
GAATTCGATATCAAGCTTGTCGACCTAGTTCTAGAGGATCCAGACATGATAAGATACATTGATGAGTTTG
GACAAACCACAACTAGAATGCAGTGAAAAAAATGCTTTATTTGTGAAATTTGTGATGCTATTGCTTTATT
TGTAACCATTATAAGCTGCAATAAACAAGTTAACAACAACAATTGCATTCATTTTATGTTTCAGGTTCAG
GGGGAGGTGTGGGAGGTTTTTTAAAGCAAGTAAAACCTCTACAAATGTGGTATGGCTGATTATGATCCTG
CAAGCCTCGTCGTCCTGGCCGGACCACGCTATCTGTGCAAGGTCCCCGGCCCCGGACGCGCGCTCCATGA
GCAGAGCGCCCGCCGCCGAGGCGAAGACTCGGGCGGCGCCCTGCCCGTCCCACCAGGTCAACAGGCGGTA
ACCGGCCTCTTCATCGGGAATGCGCGCGACCTTCAGCATCGCCGGCATGTCCCCCTGGCGGACGGGAAGT
ATCCAGCTCGACCAAGCTGGCCGCGTCGAGTGAAGACGAAAGGGCCTCGTGATACGCCTATTTTTATAGG
TTAATGTCATGATAATAATGGTTTCTTAGACGTCAGGTGGCACTTTTCGGGGAAATGTGCGCGGAACCCC
TATTTGTTTATTTTTCTAAATACATTCAAATATGTATCCGCTCATGAGACAATAACCCTGATAAATGCTT
CAATAATATTGAAAAAGGAAGAGTATGAGTATTCAACATTTCCGTGTCGCCCTTATTCCCTTTTTTGCGG
CATTTTGCCTTCCTGTTTTTGCTCACCCAGAAACGCTGGTGAAAGTAAAAGATGCTGAAGATCAGTTGGG
TGCACGAGTGGGTTACATCGAACTGGATCTCAACAGCGGTAAGATCCTTGAGAGTTTTCGCCCCGAAGAA
CGTTTTCCAATGATGAGCACTTTTAAAGTTCTGCTATGTGGCGCGGTATTATCCCGTGTTGACGCCGGGC
AAGAGCAACTCGGTCGCCGCATACACTATTCTCAGAATGACTTGGTTGAGTACTCACCAGTCACAGAAAA
GCATCTTACGGATGGCATGACAGTAAGAGAATTATGCAGTGCTGCCATAACCATGAGTGATAACACTGCG
GCCAACTTACTTCTGACAACGATCGGAGGACCGAAGGAGCTAACCGCTTTTTTGCACAACATGGGGGATC
ATGTAACTCGCCTTGATCGTTGGGAACCGGAGCTGAATGAAGCCATACCAAACGACGAGCGTGACACCAC
GATGCCTGTAGCAATGGCAACAACGTTGCGCAAACTATTAACTGGCGAACTACTTACTCTAGCTTCCCGG
CAACAATTAATAGACTGGATGGAGGCGGATAAAGTTGCAGGACCACTTCTGCGCTCGGCCCTTCCGGCTG
GCTGGTTTATTGCTGATAAATCTGGAGCCGGTGAGCGTGGGTCTCGCGGTATCATTGCAGCACTGGGGCC
AGATGGTAAGCCCTCCCGTATCGTAGTTATCTACACGACGGGGAGTCAGGCAACTATGGATGAACGAAAT
AGACAGATCGCTGAGATAGGTGCCTCACTGATTAAGCATTGGTAACTGTCAGACCAAGTTTACTCATATA
TACTTTAGATTGATTTAAAACTTCATTTTTAATTTAAAAGGATCTAGGTGAAGATCCTTTTTGATAATCT
CATGACCAAAATCCCTTAACGTGAGTTTTCGTTCCACTGAGCGTCAGACCCCGTAGAAAAGATCAAAGGA
TCTTCTTGAGATCCTTTTTTTCTGCGCGTAATCTGCTGCTTGCAAACAAAAAAACCACCGCTACCAGCGG
TGGTTTGTTTGCCGGATCAAGAGCTACCAACTCTTTTTCCGAAGGTAACTGGCTTCAGCAGAGCGCAGAT
ACCAAATACTGTTCTTCTAGTGTAGCCGTAGTTAGGCCACCACTTCAAGAACTCTGTAGCACCGCCTACA
TACCTCGCTCTGCTAATCCTGTTACCAGTGGCTGCTGCCAGTGGCGATAAGTCGTGTCTTACCGGGTTGG
ACTCAAGACGATAGTTACCGGATAAGGCGCAGCGGTCGGGCTGAACGGGGGGTTCGTGCACACAGCCCAG
CTTGGAGCGAACGACCTACACCGAACTGAGATACCTACAGCGTGAGCTATGAGAAAGCGCCACGCTTCCC
GAAGGGAGAAAGGCGGACAGGTATCCGGTAAGCGGCAGGGTCGGAACAGGAGAGCGCACGAGGGAGCTTC
CAGGGGGAAACGCCTGGTATCTTTATAGTCCTGTCGGGTTTCGCCACCTCTGACTTGAGCGTCGATTTTT
GTGATGCTCGTCAGGGGGGCGGAGCCTATGGAAAAACGCCAGCAACGCGGCCTTTTTACGGTTCCTGGCC
TTTTGCTGGCCTTTTGCTCACATGTTCTTTCCTGCGTTATCCCCTGATTCTGTGGATAACCGTATTACCG
CCTTTGAGTGAGCTGATACCGCTCGCCGCAGCCGAACGACCGAGCGCAGCGAGTCAGTGAGCGAGGAAGC
GGAAG
Features (pLannotate 1.2.2; 17 found; start..end, strand, type, name):
      2..55      +  CDS            lacI (fragment): lac repressor; lacI; The lac repressor binds to the lac operator to inhibit transcription in E. coli. This inhibition can be relieved by adding lactose or isopropyl-β-D-thiogalactopyranoside (IPTG).
    388..443     -  polyA_signal   β-globin poly(A) signal: rabbit β-globin polyadenylation signal (Gil and Proudfoot, 1987)
    518..640     -  CDS            HBB: HBB_COLGU - Experimental evidence at transcript level: Swiss-Prot protein existence level 2. Involved in oxygen transport from the lung to the various peripheral tissues. From Colobus guereza (Mantled guereza) (Eastern black-and-white colobus monkey).
    644..1216    -  intron         β-globin intron: intron from rabbit β-globin gene
   1312..1343    -  misc_feature   MCS (fragment): pUC18/19 multiple cloning site
   1437..1475    -  promoter       minimal CMV promoter: human cytomegalovirus (CMV) immediate early promoter
   1493..1708    -  protein_bind   tetracycline response element (fragment): contains seven copies of the tetracycline operator tetO tetracycline repressor TetR
   1708..1753    +  promoter       TRE3GV promoter (fragment): 3rd-generation Tet-responsive promoter that can be activated by binding of Tet-On® 3G, optimized for retroviral and lentiviral vectors
   1829..1856    +  misc_feature   MCS (fragment): pBluescript multiple cloning site
   1861..2580    +  CDS            EGFP: the original enhanced GFP (Yang et al., 1996) mammalian codon-optimized
   2591..2613    +  misc_feature   MCS (fragment): pBluescript multiple cloning site
   2627..2761    -  polyA_signal   SV40 poly(A) signal: SV40 polyadenylation signal
   2784..2867    -  CDS            large T antigen (fragment): large T antigen from SV40 (simian virus 40)
   2861..3091    -  CDS            str (fragment): STR_KLEPN - Protein inferred from homology: Swiss-Prot protein existence level 3. The aminoglycoside phosphotransferases achieve inactivation of their antibiotic substrates by phosphorylation. From Klebsiella pneumoniae.
   3210..3314    +  promoter       AmpR promoter: bla
   3315..4175    +  CDS            AmpR: β-lactamase; bla; confers resistance to ampicillin, carbenicillin, and related antibiotics
   4346..4934    +  rep_origin     ori: high-copy-number ColE1/pMB1/pBR322/pUC origin of replication
