[The description below was written by a language model from this plasmid's Addgene catalogue record and pLannotate feature annotations shown in this document.]
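Description:
Salsa-BC60-P1E12 is a 5.1 kb mammalian expression plasmid built on the pCER206 backbone. It is one member of a set of barcoded reporter plasmids made for PRESTO-Salsa, a highly multiplexed assay for screening GPCR activation. It is maintained in E. coli as a high-copy plasmid through a ColE1/pUC-type origin and selected with ampicillin via the bla (AmpR) gene and its own promoter. No mammalian selection marker is annotated. The short lacI, aminoglycoside phosphotransferase and SV40 large T antigen fragments detected in the sequence appear to be remnants of the backbone rather than functional genes.

The payload is a synthetic 730 bp EGFP/BC60 insert placed between BsrGI and HindIII sites and driven by a Tet response element. In the annotation, a tetO array sits at the centre of what looks like a bidirectional arrangement. On one side, a TRE3G-type promoter fragment leads into the mammalian codon-optimised EGFP coding sequence. The short region after EGFP presumably carries the barcode, although it is not separately annotated, and an SV40 polyadenylation signal is annotated just downstream, albeit on the opposite strand. On the other side, a minimal CMV promoter faces a multiple cloning site fragment, a rabbit β-globin intron and a β-globin poly(A) signal, with no distinct coding insert annotated in that arm.

Because the TRE is silent without a tetracycline-controlled transactivator, transcription of the EGFP/barcode message reports transactivator activity. In PRESTO-type assays that activity is released on receptor activation. The unique barcode (BC60) in the transcript would allow the reporter's output to be distinguished from that of other barcoded reporters in a pooled, sequencing-based readout. The record does not state which receptor, if any, is paired with this barcode.
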