Addgene plasmid #202901: Salsa-BC60-P1E12
Purpose: Expression of barcoded reporter plasmid for PRESTO-Salsa; EGFP/BC60
Depositing lab: Noah Palm. Depositing organization: Yale University. Publication: Highly multiplexed bioactivity screening reveals human and microbiota metabolome-GPCRome interactions. Chen H, Rosen CE, Gonzalez-Hernandez JA, Song D, Potempa J, Ring AM, Palm NW. Cell. 2023 Jul 6;186(14):3095-3110.e19. doi: 10.1016/j.cell.2023.05.024. Epub 2023 Jun 14. PubMed 37321219.
Backbone
  Vector backbone: pCER206
  Vector type: Mammalian Expression
Growth in bacteria
  Bacterial resistance: Ampicillin, 100 μg/mL
  Growth temperature: 37°C
  Growth strain: DH5alpha
  Copy number: High Copy
Gene/Insert
  Gene/Insert name: EGFP/BC60
  Species: Synthetic
  Insert size (bp): 730
  Promoter: Tet Response Element (TRE)
  Cloning method: Restriction Enzyme; 5′ cloning site BsrGI (not destroyed); 3′ cloning site HindIII (not destroyed)
  Sequencing primers: 5′ Custom primer (GAAGCGCGATCACATGG)
Terms and licenses: Academic/Nonprofit Terms; Industry Terms: Not Available to Industry
How to cite: Salsa-BC60-P1E12 was a gift from Noah Palm (Addgene plasmid # 202901 ; http://n2t.net/addgene:202901 ; RRID:Addgene_202901)
