>Addgene plasmid #202901 | Salsa-BC60-P1E12 | depositor partial sequence | sequence record 393774 | BC60
CAAATTAACC
